Addgene plasmid #36391: pSMP-SUZ12_2
Depositing lab: George Daley. Depositing organization: Boston Children's Hospital. Publication: Chromatin-modifying enzymes as modulators of reprogramming. Onder TT, Kara N, Cherry A, Sinha AU, Zhu N, Bernt KM, Cahan P, Marcarci BO, Unternaehrer J, Gupta PB, Lander ES, Armstrong SA, Daley GQ. Nature. 2012 Mar 4;483(7391):598-602. doi: 10.1038/nature10953. PubMed 22388813.
Backbone
  Vector backbone: pSMP
  Backbone manufacturer: Steve Elledge
  Backbone size w/o insert (bp): 6699
  Vector type: Mammalian Expression, Retroviral, RNAi
  Selectable markers: Puromycin
Growth in bacteria
  Bacterial resistance: Ampicillin, 100 μg/mL
  Growth temperature: 30°C
  Growth strain: Stbl3
  Copy number: High Copy
Gene/Insert
  Gene/Insert name: SUZ12
  gRNA/shRNA sequence: CATGCATGACTTTAATCTT
  Species: H. sapiens (human)
  Entrez Gene: SUZ12 (a.k.a. CHET9, IMMAS, JJAZ1)
  Cloning method: Restriction Enzyme; 5′ cloning site XhoI (not destroyed); 3′ cloning site EcoRI (not destroyed)
  Sequencing primers: 5′ pSMP-F
Terms and licenses: Academic/Nonprofit Terms; Industry Terms: Not Available to Industry
How to cite: pSMP-SUZ12_2 was a gift from George Daley (Addgene plasmid # 36391 ; http://n2t.net/addgene:36391 ; RRID:Addgene_36391)
