[The description below was written by a language model from this plasmid's Addgene catalogue record.]
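Description:
pSMP-SUZ12_2 is a retroviral RNAi plasmid built on the pSMP backbone (about 6.7 kb without insert) and designed to knock down human SUZ12 in mammalian cells. The insert is a short hairpin RNA targeting SUZ12 (also known as CHET9, IMMAS or JJAZ1), cloned between XhoI and EcoRI sites, both of which remain intact. The "_2" in the name suggests it is one of several hairpins against the same gene, although the record does not describe the others. In bacteria the plasmid is a high-copy construct selected with ampicillin, and it is kept in a recombination-deficient strain, as is common for retroviral vectors whose repeated terminal sequences can be unstable. In mammalian cells, transduced populations are selected with puromycin.

No feature table accompanies the entry. The promoter driving the hairpin, the hairpin scaffold, the long terminal repeats, the packaging signal and the arrangement of the puromycin cassette are therefore not stated. As a retroviral vector, it would normally be introduced into packaging cells to produce virus. That virus integrates the shRNA and puromycin cassette into the genome of target cells, giving stable rather than transient knockdown.

SUZ12 is a core subunit of Polycomb repressive complex 2, which deposits repressive histone H3 lysine 27 methylation. The associated publication examines chromatin-modifying enzymes as modulators of reprogramming, which indicates the construct was used for loss-of-function testing of SUZ12's contribution to somatic cell reprogramming. It would be similarly useful for other studies that need sustained depletion of SUZ12 in human cells.
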