>Addgene plasmid #36391 | pSMP-SUZ12_2 | depositor partial sequence | sequence record 45549 | hairpin
TGCTGTTGACAGTGAGCGCGCATGCATGACTTTAATCTTATAGTGAAGCCACAGATGTATAAGATTAAAG
TCATGCATGCTTGCCTACTGCCTCGGA
