>Addgene plasmid #36391 | pSMP-SUZ12_2 | addgene partial sequence | sequence record 46641 | pSMP-F (5' TACATCGTGACCTGGGAAG 3')
TTGAACCTCCTCGTTCGACCCCGCCATCGATCCTCCCTTTATCCAGCCCTCACTCCTTCTCTAGGCGCCG
GAATTAGATCTCTCGAGAAGGTATATTGCTGTTGACAGTGAGCGCGCATGCATGACTTTAATCTTATAGT
GAAGCCACAGATGTATAAGATTAAAGTCATGCATGCTTGCCTACTGCCTCGGAATTCAAGGGGCTACTTT
AGGAGCAATTATCTTGTTTACTAAAACTGAATACCTTGCTATCTCTTTGATACATTTTTACAAAGCTGAA
TTAAAATGGTATAAATTAAATCACTTTTTTCAATTGGAAGACTAATGCGGCCGGCCAAGGTAATATTTTC
GCTGGGCGGTGTGCGGTCCCTTGTCTCCGCTTTTGCTTGGCGGTGGTGGGCCCTATAGTGAGTCGTATTA
CCTAGGACGCGTTCTACCGGGTAGGGGAGGCGCTTTTCCCAAGGCAGTCTGGAGCATGCGCTTTAGCAGC
CCCGCTGGGCACTTGGCGCTACACAAGTGGCCTCTGGCCTCGCACACATTCCACATCCACCGGTAGGCGC
CAACCGGCTCCGTTCTTTGGTGGCCCCTTCGCGCCACCTTCTACTC
